>Addgene plasmid #47817 | pFAB3914 | addgene partial sequence | sequence record 69855 | Neo-R 5'-GCCCAGTCATAGCCGAATAG-3'
GCGTGCAATCCATCTTGTTCAATCATGCGAAACGATCCTCATCCTGTCTCTTGATCAGATCATGATCCCC
TGCGCCATCAGATCCTTGGCGGCAAGAAAGCCATCCAGTTTACTTTGCAGGGCTTCCCAACCTTACCAGA
GGGCGCCCCAGCTGGCAATTCCGACGTCGAATTCAAAAGATCTTAAGTAAGTAAGAGTATACGTATATCG
GCTAATAACGTATTAAGGCGCTTCGGCGCCTTTTTTTATGGGGGTATTTTCATCCCAATCCACACGTCCA
ACGCACAGCAAACACCACGTCGACCCTATCAGCTGCGTGCTTTCTATGAGTCGTTGCTGCATAACTTGAC
AATTAATCATCCGGCTCGTATAATGTGTGGAGGGCCCAAGTTCACTTAAAAAGGAGATCAACAATGAAAG
CAATTTTCGTACTGAAACATCTTAATCATGCGGAGGATCGTTTCTAATGGCGAGTAGCGAAGACGTTATC
AAAGAGTTCATGCGTTTCAAAGTTCGTATGGAAGGTTCCGTTAACGGTCACGAGTTCGAAATCGAAGGTG
AAGGTGAAGGTCGTCCGTACGAAGGTACCCAGACCGCTAAACTGAAAGTTACCAAAGGTGGTCCGCTGCC
GTTCGCTTGGGACATCCTGTCCCCGCAGTTCCAGTACGGTTCCAAAGCTTACGTTAAACACCCGGCTGAC
ATCCCGGACTACCTGAAACTGTCCTTCCCGGAAGGTTTCAAATGGGAACGTGTTATGAACTTCGAAGACG
GTGGTGTTGTTACCGTTACCCAGGACTCCTCCCTGCAAGACGGTGAGTTCATCTACAAAGTTAAACTGCG
TGGTACCAACTTCCCGTCCGACGGTCCGGTTATGCAGAAAAAAACCATGGGTTGGGAAGCTTCCACCGAA
CGTATGTACCC
