[The description below was written by a language model from this plasmid's Addgene catalogue record.]
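Description:
pFAB3914 is a bacterial expression and synthetic-biology reporter plasmid from the BIOFAB collection, built on the pFAB1781 backbone (about 3 kb without insert). It is propagated in E. coli (the listed growth strain is BW25113) under kanamycin selection and is catalogued as high copy. The record does not explicitly name the origin of replication. One of the listed sequencing primers is a p15A-directed primer, which hints at a p15A-type origin, but this is not confirmed by the fields provided, and no feature table is available to check it.

The insert is a 124 bp synthetic control region that combines promoter 14 (P14, part apFAB154) with bicistronic design element 10 (BCD10, part apFAB688), placed so that it drives a red fluorescent protein reporter. A bicistronic design is a standardised translation initiation element in which a short leader open reading frame is translationally coupled to the downstream gene. Ribosomes translating the leader help unfold local mRNA structure around the second ribosome binding site, which makes translation initiation less dependent on the sequence of the gene of interest. Pairing a defined constitutive promoter with a defined BCD gives a predictable, composable expression level.

The plasmid is one member of a combinatorial panel used to measure the strength of promoter/BCD pairs, with RFP fluorescence in arbitrary units as the readout. Across the panel, scores ranged from 6.14 to 634.54, and this combination scored 109.44, a fairly modest value within that range. It is useful as a calibrated reference or as a source of characterised expression parts for tuning gene expression in E. coli.
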