Addgene plasmid #47817: pFAB3914
Purpose: BIOFAB RFP reporter plasmid for measuring promoter 14 + BCD10 efficiency.
Depositing lab: Drew Endy. Depositing organization: Stanford University. Publication: Precise and reliable gene expression via standard transcription and translation initiation elements. Mutalik VK, Guimaraes JC, Cambray G, Lam C, Christoffersen MJ, Mai QA, Tran AB, Paull M, Keasling JD, Arkin AP, Endy D. Nat Methods. 2013 Apr;10(4):354-60. doi: 10.1038/nmeth.2404. Epub 2013 Mar 10. PubMed 23474465.
Backbone
  Vector backbone: pFAB1781
  Backbone size w/o insert (bp): 3000
  Vector type: Bacterial Expression, Synthetic Biology
Growth in bacteria
  Bacterial resistance: Kanamycin, 50 μg/mL
  Growth temperature: 37°C
  Growth strain: BW25113
  Copy number: High Copy
Gene/Insert
  Gene/Insert name: promoter 14 and BCD10 (alt name: P14, apFAB154 and BCD10, apFAB688)
  Species: Synthetic
  Insert size (bp): 124
  Promoter: see insert
  Cloning method: Unknown
  Sequencing primers: 5′ Neo-R; 3′ p15A-R
Terms and licenses: Academic/Nonprofit Terms; Industry Terms: Not Available to Industry
Depositor comments: RFP fluorescence (Arbitrary Units, AU) is used to measure the efficiency of the promoter/BCD combination. Promoter/BCD combinations ranged from a low score of 6.14 to a high score of 634.54. The score for this combination was: 109.44
How to cite: pFAB3914 was a gift from Drew Endy (Addgene plasmid # 47817 ; http://n2t.net/addgene:47817 ; RRID:Addgene_47817)
