LOCUS       Exported 3020 bp ds-DNA circular SYN 13-MAY-2021
DEFINITION  BIOFAB RFP reporter plasmid for measuring promoter 14 + BCD10
            efficiency..
ACCESSION   .
VERSION     .
KEYWORDS    pFAB3914
SOURCE      synthetic DNA construct
  ORGANISM  synthetic DNA construct
REFERENCE   1 (bases 1 to 3020)
  AUTHORS   Mutalik VK, Guimaraes JC, Cambray G, Lam C, Christoffersen MJ, Mai
            QA, Tran AB, Paull M, Keasling JD, Arkin AP, Endy D
  TITLE     Precise and reliable gene expression via standard transcription and
            translation initiation elements.
  JOURNAL   Nat Methods. 2013 Apr;10(4):354-60. doi: 10.1038/nmeth.2404. Epub
            2013 Mar 10.
  PUBMED    23474465
REFERENCE   2 (bases 1 to 3020)
  AUTHORS   .
  TITLE     Direct Submission
  JOURNAL   Exported May 13, 2021 from SnapGene Server 1.1.58
            http://www.snapgene.com
FEATURES             Location/Qualifiers
     source          1..3020
                     /organism="synthetic DNA construct"
                     /mol_type="other DNA"
     terminator      97..191
                     /label=lambda t0 terminator
                     /note="transcription terminator from phage lambda"
     CDS             complement(222..1016)
                     /codon_start=1
                     /gene="aph(3')-II (or nptII)"
                     /product="aminoglycoside phosphotransferase from Tn5"
                     /label=NeoR/KanR
                     /note="confers resistance to neomycin, kanamycin, and G418
                     (Geneticin(R))"
                     /translation="MIEQDGLHAGSPAAWVERLFGYDWAQQTIGCSDAAVFRLSAQGRP
                     VLFVKTDLSGALNELQDEAARLSWLATTGVPCAAVLDVVTEAGRDWLLLGEVPGQDLLS
                     SHLAPAEKVSIMADAMRRLHTLDPATCPFDHQAKHRIERARTRMEAGLVDQDDLDEEHQ
                     GLAPAELFARLKARMPDGEDLVVTHGDACLPNIMVENGRFSGFIDCGRLGVADRYQDIA
                     LATRDIAEELGGEWADRFLVLYGIAAPDSQRIAFYRLLDEFF"
     primer_bind     complement(333..352)
                     /label=Neo-F
                     /note="Neomycin resistance gene, forward primer"
     primer_bind     943..962
                     /label=Neo-R
                     /note="Neomycin resistance gene, reverse primer"
     promoter        1336..1365
                     /label=trc promoter
                     /note="strong E. coli promoter; hybrid between the trp and
                     lac UV5 promoters"
     CDS             1457..2134
                     /codon_start=1
                     /product="monomeric derivative of DsRed (Campbell et al.,
                     2002)"
                     /label=mRFP1
                     /translation="MASSEDVIKEFMRFKVRMEGSVNGHEFEIEGEGEGRPYEGTQTAK
                     LKVTKGGPLPFAWDILSPQFQYGSKAYVKHPADIPDYLKLSFPEGFKWERVMNFEDGGV
                     VTVTQDSSLQDGEFIYKVKLRGTNFPSDGPVMQKKTMGWEASTERMYPEDGALKGEIKM
                     RLKLKDGGHYDAEVKTTYMAKKPVQLPGAYKTDIKLDITSHNEDYTIVEQYERAEGRHS
                     TGA"
     terminator      2167..2238
                     /label=rrnB T1 terminator
                     /note="transcription terminator T1 from the E. coli rrnB
                     gene"
     terminator      2254..2281
                     /label=T7Te terminator
                     /note="phage T7 early transcription terminator"
     primer_bind     complement(2324..2341)
                     /label=L4440
                     /note="L4440 vector, forward primer"
     rep_origin      complement(2458..3003)
                     /direction=LEFT
                     /label=p15A ori
                     /note="Plasmids containing the medium-copy-number p15A
                     origin of replication can be propagated in E. coli cells
                     that contain a second plasmid with the ColE1 origin. "
     primer_bind     complement(2538..2557)
                     /label=pBR322ori-F
                     /note="pBR322 origin, forward primer"
ORIGIN
        1 tcagataaaa tatttctaga tttcagtgca atttatctct tcaaatgtag cacctgaagt
       61 cagccccata cgatataagt tgttactagt gcttggattc tcaccaataa aaaacgcccg
      121 gcggcaaccg agcgttctga acaaatccag atggagttct gaggtcatta ctggatctat
      181 caacaggagt ccaagcgagc tctcgaaccc cagagtcccg ctcagaagaa ctcgtcaaga
      241 aggcgataga aggcgatgcg ctgcgaatcg ggagcggcga taccgtaaag cacgaggaag
      301 cggtcagccc attcgccgcc aagctcttca gcaatatcac gggtagccaa cgctatgtcc
      361 tgatagcggt ccgccacacc cagccggcca cagtcgatga atccagaaaa gcggccattt
      421 tccaccatga tattcggcaa gcaggcatcg ccatgggtca cgacgagatc ctcgccgtcg
      481 ggcatgcgcg ccttgagcct ggcgaacagt tcggctggcg cgagcccctg atgctcttcg
      541 tccagatcat cctgatcgac aagaccggct tccatccgag tacgtgctcg ctcgatgcga
      601 tgtttcgctt ggtggtcgaa tgggcaggta gccggatcaa gcgtatgcag ccgccgcatt
      661 gcatcagcca tgatggatac tttctcggca ggagcaaggt gagatgacag gagatcctgc
      721 cccggcactt cgcccaatag cagccagtcc cttcccgctt cagtgacaac gtcgagcaca
      781 gctgcgcaag gaacgcccgt cgtggccagc cacgatagcc gcgctgcctc gtcctgcagt
      841 tcattcaggg caccggacag gtcggtcttg acaaaaagaa ccgggcgccc ctgcgctgac
      901 agccggaaca cggcggcatc agagcagccg attgtctgtt gtgcccagtc atagccgaat
      961 agcctctcca cccaagcggc cggagaacct gcgtgcaatc catcttgttc aatcatgcga
     1021 aacgatcctc atcctgtctc ttgatcagat catgatcccc tgcgccatca gatccttggc
     1081 ggcaagaaag ccatccagtt tactttgcag ggcttcccaa ccttaccaga gggcgcccca
     1141 gctggcaatt ccgacgtcga attcaaaaga tcttaagtaa gtaagagtat acgtatatcg
     1201 gctaataacg tattaaggcg cttcggcgcc tttttttatg ggggtatttt catcccaatc
     1261 cacacgtcca acgcacagca aacaccacgt cgaccctatc agctgcgtgc tttctatgag
     1321 tcgttgctgc ataacttgac aattaatcat ccggctcgta taatgtgtgg agggcccaag
     1381 ttcacttaaa aaggagatca acaatgaaag caattttcgt actgaaacat cttaatcatg
     1441 cggaggatcg tttctaatgg cgagtagcga agacgttatc aaagagttca tgcgtttcaa
     1501 agttcgtatg gaaggttccg ttaacggtca cgagttcgaa atcgaaggtg aaggtgaagg
     1561 tcgtccgtac gaaggtaccc agaccgctaa actgaaagtt accaaaggtg gtccgctgcc
     1621 gttcgcttgg gacatcctgt ccccgcagtt ccagtacggt tccaaagctt acgttaaaca
     1681 cccggctgac atcccggact acctgaaact gtccttcccg gaaggtttca aatgggaacg
     1741 tgttatgaac ttcgaagacg gtggtgttgt taccgttacc caggactcct ccctgcaaga
     1801 cggtgagttc atctacaaag ttaaactgcg tggtaccaac ttcccgtccg acggtccggt
     1861 tatgcagaaa aaaaccatgg gttgggaagc ttccaccgaa cgtatgtacc cggaagacgg
     1921 tgctctgaaa ggtgaaatca aaatgcgtct gaaactgaaa gacggtggtc actacgacgc
     1981 tgaagttaaa accacctaca tggctaaaaa accggttcag ctgccgggtg cttacaaaac
     2041 cgacatcaaa ctggacatca cctcccacaa cgaagactac accatcgttg aacagtacga
     2101 acgtgctgaa ggtcgtcact ccaccggtgc ttaaggatcg gttgtcgagt aaggatctcc
     2161 aggcatcaaa taaaacgaaa ggctcagtcg aaagactggg cctttcgttt tatctgttgt
     2221 ttgtcggtga acgctctcta ctagagtcac actggctcac cttcgggtgg gcctttctgc
     2281 gtttatagga tcctaactcg agcctaggga tatattccgc ttcctcgctc actgactcgc
     2341 tacgctcggt cgttcgactg cggcgagcgg aaatggctta cgaacggggc ggagatttcc
     2401 tggaagatgc caggaagata cttaacaggg aagtgagagg gccgcggcaa agccgttttt
     2461 ccataggctc cgcccccctg acaagcatca cgaaatctga cgctcaaatc agtggtggcg
     2521 aaacccgaca ggactataaa gataccaggc gtttccccct ggcggctccc tcgtgcgctc
     2581 tcctgttcct gcctttcggt ttaccggtgt cattccgctg ttatggccgc gtttgtctca
     2641 ttccacgcct gacactcagt tccgggtagg cagttcgctc caagctggac tgtatgcacg
     2701 aaccccccgt tcagtccgac cgctgcgcct tatccggtaa ctatcgtctt gagtccaacc
     2761 cggaaagaca tgcaaaagca ccactggcag cagccactgg taattgattt agaggagtta
     2821 gtcttgaagt catgcgccgg ttaaggctaa actgaaagga caagttttgg tgactgcgct
     2881 cctccaagcc agttacctcg gttcaaagag ttggtagctc agagaacctt cgaaaaaccg
     2941 ccctgcaagg cggttttttc gttttcagag caagagatta cgcgcagacc aaaacgatct
     3001 caagaagatc atcttattaa
//
